>Addgene plasmid #66484 | PTGER2-Tango | depositor partial sequence | sequence record 113581 | empty Tango
GACGGATCGGGAGATCTCCCGATCCCCTATGGTGCACTCTCAGTACAATCTGCTCTGATGCCGCATAGTT
AAGCCAGTATCTGCTCCCTGCTTGTGTGTTGGAGGTCGCTGAGTAGTGCGCGAGCAAAATTTAAGCTACA
ACAAGGCAAGGCTTGACCGACAATTGCATGAAGAATCTGCTTAGGGTTAGGCGTTTTGCGCTGCTTCGCG
ATGTACGGGCCAGATATACGCGTTGACATTGATTATTGACTAGTTATTAATAGTAATCAATTACGGGGTC
ATTAGTTCATAGCCCATATATGGAGTTCCGCGTTACATAACTTACGGTAAATGGCCCGCCTGGCTGACCG
CCCAACGACCCCCGCCCATTGACGTCAATAATGACGTATGTTCCCATAGTAACGCCAATAGGGACTTTCC
ATTGACGTCAATGGGTGGAGTATTTACGGTAAACTGCCCACTTGGCAGTACATCAAGTGTATCATATGCC
AAGTACGCCCCCTATTGACGTCAATGACGGTAAATGGCCCGCCTGGCATTATGCCCAGTACATGACCTTA
TGGGACTTTCCTACTTGGCAGTACATCTACGTATTAGTCATCGCTATTACCATGGTGATGCGGTTTTGGC
AGTACATCAATGGGCGTGGATAGCGGTTTGACTCACGGGGATTTCCAAGTCTCCACCCCATTGACGTCAA
TGGGAGTTTGTTTTGGCACCAAAATCAACGGGACTTTCCAAAATGTCGTAACAACTCCGCCCCATTGACG
CAAATGGGCGGTAGGCGTGTACGGTGGGAGGTCTATATAAGCAGAGCTCTCTGGCTAACTAGAGAACCCA
CTGCTTACTGGCTTATCGAAATTAATACGACTCACTATAGGGAGACCCAAGCTGGCTAGCGTTTAAACTT
AAGCTTGGTACCGAGCTCGGATCCACTAGTCCAGTGTGGTGGAATTCTGCAGATATCCAGCACAGTGGCG
GCCGCGCCACCATGAAGACGATCATCGCCCTGAGCTACATCTTCTGCCTGGTATTCGCCGACTACAAGGA
CGATGATGACGCCAGCATCGATACCGGTGGACGCACCCCACCCAGCCTGGGTCCCCAAGATGAGTCCTGC
ACCACCGCCAGCTCCTCCCTGGCCAAGGACACTTCATCGACCGGTGAGAACCTGTACTTCCAGCTAAGAT
TAGATAAAAGTAAAGTGATTAACAGCGCATTAGAGCTGCTTAATGAGGTCGGAATCGAAGGTTTAACAAC
CCGTAAACTCGCCCAGAAGCTAGGTGTAGAGCAGCCTACATTGTATTGGCATGTAAAAAATAAGCGGGCT
TTGCTCGACGCCTTAGCCATTGAGATGTTAGATAGGCACCATACTCACTTTTGCCCTTTAGAAGGGGAAA
GCTGGCAAGATTTTTTACGTAATAACGCTAAAAGTTTTAGATGTGCTTTACTAAGTCATCGCGATGGAGC
AAAAGTACATTTAGGTACACGGCCTACAGAAAAACAGTATGAAACTCTCGAAAATCAATTAGCCTTTTTA
TGCCAACAAGGTTTTTCACTAGAGAATGCATTATATGCACTCAGCGCTGTGGGGCATTTTACTTTAGGTT
GCGTATTGGAAGATCAAGAGCATCAAGTCGCTAAAGAAGAAAGGGAAACACCTACTACTGATAGTATGCC
GCCATTATTACGACAAGCTATCGAATTATTTGATCACCAAGGTGCAGAGCCAGCCTTCTTATTCGGCCTT
GAATTGATCATATGCGGATTAGAAAAACAACTTAAATGTGAAAGTGGGTCCGCGTACAGCCGCGCGCGTA
CGAAAAACAATTACGGGTCTACCATCGAGGGCCTGCTCGATCTCCCGGACGACGACGCCCCCGAAGAGGC
GGGGCTGGCGGCTCCGCGCCTGTCCTTTCTCCCCGCGGGACACACGCGCAGACTGTCGACGGCCCCCCCG
ACCGATGTCAGCCTGGGGGACGAGCTCCACTTAGACGGCGAGGACGTGGCGATGGCGCATGCCGACGCGC
TAGACGATTTCGATCTGGACATGTTGGGGGACGGGGATTCCCCGGGTCCGGGATTTACCCCCCACGACTC
CGCCCCCTACGGCGCTCTGGATATGGCCGACTTCGAGTTTGAGCAGATGTTTACCGATGCCCTTGGAATT
GACGAGTACGGTGGGTAGCTCGAGTCTAGAGGGCCCGTTTAAACCCGCTGATCAGCCTCGACTGTGCCTT
CTAGTTGCCAGCCATCTGTTGTTTGCCCCTCCCCCGTGCCTTCCTTGACCCTGGAAGGTGCCACTCCCAC
TGTCCTTTCCTAATAAAATGAGGAAATTGCATCGCATTGTCTGAGTAGGTGTCATTCTATTCTGGGGGGT
GGGGTGGGGCAGGACAGCAAGGGGGAGGATTGGGAAGACAATAGCAGGCATGCTGGGGATGCGGTGGGCT
CTATGGCTTCTGAGGCGGAAAGAACCAGCTGGGGCTCTAGGGGGTATCCCC
[124 nt withheld, positions 2502-2625]
C
[91 nt withheld, positions 2627-2717]
A
[49 nt withheld, positions 2719-2767]
CCTTTGACGTTGGAGTCCACGTTCTTT
[37 nt withheld, positions 2795-2831]
ACCCTATCTCGGTCTATTCTTTTGATTTATAAGGGATTTTGCCGATTTCGGCCTATTGGTTAAAAAATGA
GCTGATTTAACAAAAATTTAACGCGAATTAATTCTGTGGAATGTGTGTCAGTTAGGGTGTGGAAAGTCCC
CAGGCTCCCCAGCAGGCAGAAGTATGCAAAGCATGCATCTCAATTAGTCAGCAACCAGGTGTGGAAAGTC
CCCAGGCTCCCCAGCAGGCAGAAGTATGCAAAGCATGCATCTCAATTAGTCAGCAACCATAGTCCCGCCC
CTAACTCCGCCCATCCCGCCCCTAACTCCGCCCAGTTCCGCCCATTCTCCGCCCCATGGCTGACTAATTT
TTTTTATTTATGCAGAGGCCGAGGCCGCCTCTGCCTCTGAGCTATTCCAGAAGTAGTGAGGAGGCTTTTT
TGGAGGCCTAGGCTTTTGCAAAAAGCTCCCGGGAGCTTGTATATCCATTTTCGGATCTGATCAAGAGACA
GGATGAGGATCGTTTCGCATGATTGAACAAGATGGATTGCACGCAGGTTCTCCGGCCGCTTGGGTGGAGA
GGCTATTCGGCTATGACTGGGCACAACAGACAATCGGCTGCTCTGATGCCGCCGTGTTCCGGCTGTCAGC
GCAGGGGCGCCCGGTTCTTTTTGTCAAGACCGACCTGTCCGGTGCCCTGAATGAACTGCAGGACGAGGCA
GCGCGGCTATCGTGGCTGGCCACGACGGGCGTTCCTTGCGCAGCTGTGCTCGACGTTGTCACTGAAGCGG
GAAGGGACTGGCTGCTATTGGGCGAAGTGCCGGGGCAGGATCTCCTGTCATCTCACCTTGCTCCTGCCGA
GAAAGTATCCATCATGGCTGATGCAATGCGGCGGCTGCATACGCTTGATCCGGCTACCTGCCCATTCGAC
CACCAAGCGAAACATCGCATCGAGCGAGCACGTACTCGGATGGAAGCCGGTCTTGTCGATCAGGATGATC
TGGACGAAGAGCATCAGGGGCTCGCGCCAGCCGAACTGTTCGCCAGGCTCAAGGCGCGCATGCCCGACGG
CGAGGATCTCGTCGTGACCCATGGCGATGCCTGCTTGCCGAATATCATGGTGGAAAATGGCCGCTTTTCT
GGATTCATCGACTGTGGCCGGCTGGGTGTGGCGGACCGCTATCAGGACATAGCGTTGGCTACCCGTGATA
TTGCTGAAGAGCTTGGCGGCGAATGGGCTGACCGCTTCCTCGTGCTTTACGGTATCGCCGCTCCCGATTC
GCAGCGCATCGCCTTCTATCGCCTTCTTGACGAGTTCTTCTGAGCGGGACTCTGGGGTTCGAAATGACCG
ACCAAGCGACGCCCAACCTGCCATCACGAGATTTCGATTCCACCGCCGCCTTCTATGAAAGGTTGGGCTT
CGGAATCGTTTTCCGGGACGCCGGCTGGATGATCCTCCAGCGCGGGGATCTCATGCTGGAGTTCTTCGCC
CACCCCAACTTGTTTATTGCAGCTTATAATGGTTACAAATAAAGCAATAGCATCACAAATTTCACAAATA
AAGCATTTTTTTCACTGCATTCTAGTTGTGGTTTGTCCAAACTCATCAATGTATCTTATCATGTCTGTAT
ACCGTCGACCTCTAGCTAGAGCTTGGCGTAATCATGGTCATAGCTGTTTCCTGTGTGAAATTGTTATCCG
CTCACAATTCCACACAACATACGAGCCGGAAGCATAAAGTGTAAAGCCTGGGGTGCCTAATGAGTGAGCT
AACTCACATTAATTGCGTTGCGCTCACTGCCCGCTTTCCAGTCGGGAAACCTGTCGTGCCAGCTGCATTA
ATGAATCGGCCAACGCGCGGGGAGAGGCGGTTTGCGTATTGGGCGCTCTTCCGCTTCCTCGCTCACTGAC
TCGCTGCGCTCGGTCGTTCGGCTGCGGCGAGCGGTATCAGCTCACTCAAAGGCGGTAATACGGTTATCCA
CAGAATCAGGGGATAACGCAGGAAAGAACATGTGAGCAAAAGGCCAGCAAAAGGCCAGGAACCGTAAAAA
GGCCGCGTTGCTGGCGTTTTTCCATAGGCTCCGCCCCCCTGACGAGCATCACAAAAATCGACGCTCAAGT
CAGAGGTGGCGAAACCCGACAGGACTATAAAGATACCAGGCGTTTCCCCCTGGAAGCTCCCTCGTGCGCT
CTCCTGTTCCGACCCTGCCGCTTACCGGATACCTGTCCGCCTTTCTCCCTTCGGGAAGCGTGGCGCTTTC
TCATAGCTCACGCTGTAGGTATCTCAGTTCGGTGTAGGTCGTTCGCTCCAAGCTGGGCTGTGTGCACGAA
CCCCCCGTTCAGCCCGACCGCTGCGCCTTATCCGGTAACTATCGTCTTGAGTCCAACCCGGTAAGACACG
ACTTATCGCCACTGGCAGCAGCCACTGGTAACAGGATTAGCAGAGCGAGGTATGTAGGCGGTGCTACAGA
GTTCTTGAAGTGGTGGCCTAACTACGGCTACACTAGAAGAACAGTATTTGGTATCTGCGCTCTGCTGAAG
CCAGTTACCTTCGGAAAAAGAGTTGGTAGCTCTTGATCCGGCAAACAAACCACCGCTGGTAGCGGTTTTT
TTGTTTGCAAGCAGCAGATTACGCGCAGAAAAAAAGGATCTCAAGAAGATCCTTTGATCTTTTCTACGGG
GTCTGACGCTCAGTGGAACGAAAACTCACGTTAAGGGATTTTGGTCATGAGATTATCAAAAAGGATCTTC
ACCTAGATCCTTTTAAATTAAAAATGAAGTTTTAAATCAATCTAAAGTATATATGAGTAAACTTGGTCTG
ACAGTTACCAATGCTTAATCAGTGAGGCACCTATCTCAGCGATCTGTCTATTTCGTTCATCCATAGTTGC
CTGACTCCCCGTCGTGTAGATAACTACGATACGGGAGGGCTTACCATCTGGCCCCAGTGCTGCAATGATA
CCGCGAGACCCACGCTCACCGGCTCCAGATTTATCAGCAATAAACCAGCCAGCCGGAAGGGCCGAGCGCA
GAAGTGGTCCTGCAACTTTATCCGCCTCCATCCAGTCTATTAATTGTTGCCGGGAAGCTAGAGTAAGTAG
TTCGCCAGTTAATAGTTTGCGCAACGTTGTTGCCATTGCTACAGGCATCGTGGTGTCACGCTCGTCGTTT
GGTATGGCTTCATTCAGCTCCGGTTCCCAACGATCAAGGCGAGTTACATGATCCCCCATGTTGTGCAAAA
AAGCGGTTAGCTCCTTCGGTCCTCCGATCGTTGTCAGAAGTAAGTTGGCCGCAGTGTTATCACTCATGGT
TATGGCAGCACTGCATAATTCTCTTACTGTCATGCCATCCGTAAGATGCTTTTCTGTGACTGGTGAGTAC
TCAACCAAGTCATTCTGAGAATAGTGTATGCGGCGACCGAGTTGCTCTTGCCCGGCGTCAATACGGGATA
ATACCGCGCCACATAGCAGAACTTTAAAAGTGCTCATCATTGGAAAACGTTCTTCGGGGCGAAAACTCTC
AAGGATCTTACCGCTGTTGAGATCCAGTTCGATGTAACCCACTCGTGCACCCAACTGATCTTCAGCATCT
TTTACTTTCACCAGCGTTTCTGGGTGAGCAAAAACAGGAAGGCAAAATGCCGCAAAAAAGGGAATAAGGG
CGACACGGAAATGTTGAATACTCATACTCTTCCTTTTTCAATATTATTGAAGCATTTATCAGGGTTATTG
TCTCATGAGCGGATACATATTTGAATGTATTTAGAAAAATAAACAAATAGGGGTTCCGCGCACATTTCCC
CGAAAAGTGCCACCTGACGTC
