>Addgene plasmid #66484 | PTGER2-Tango | depositor partial sequence | sequence record 113582 | PTGER2
ATGGGAAACGCTTCTAATGATTCCCAAAGCGAAGACTGTGAGACCAGGCAGTGGCTCCCCCCCGGTGAAT
CTCCAGCGATTTCCTCCGTCATGTTCTCTGCCGGTGTTCTCGGTAACTTGATCGCGCTTGCTCTCCTCGC
TAGGCGCTGGAGAGGCGACGTGGGGTGCAGCGCAGGGAGACGCTCATCACTGAGTCTGTTTCACGTGCTG
GTCACTGAATTGGTCTTCACCGATCTCTTGGGCACATGTCTGATCTCCCCCGTGGTGCTGGCTAGCTATG
CCCGCAATCAGACATTGGTCGCCTTGGCCCCAGAGAGCCGCGCTTGTACCTATTTCGCTTTCGCCATGAC
ATTTTTTTCTCTCGCAACAATGCTCATGCTGTTTGCCATGGCTTTGGAGCGGTACCTGAGTATCGGCCAC
CCATATTTCTACCAGCGGCGGGTCAGCAGGTCCGGGGGACTGGCAGTGCTCCCAGTGATTTACGCCGTGT
CACTGTTGTTTTGTTCACTGCCGCTGCTGGACTATGGTCAGTATGTGCAATACTGTCCCGGAACATGGTG
TTTTATTCGACATGGGAGGACAGCCTACCTCCAACTCTACGCTACACTGTTGCTGCTCCTCATCGTGTCC
GTCCTGGCCTGCAATTTCTCTGTAATTCTCAACCTCATTCGCATGCATCGGAGAAGCCGCCGGAGCAGGT
GTGGCCCAAGCCTGGGATCTGGACGCGGTGGGCCAGGTGCAAGGCGCCGCGGAGAAAGGGTTAGCATGGC
AGAAGAAACGGACCACCTGATTCTCCTGGCGATAATGACCATCACTTTTGCCGTGTGCAGCCTTCCTTTT
ACAATCTTCGCATACATGAACGAGACCAGTAGTAGAAAAGAAAAGTGGGACCTGCAGGCTTTGCGATTTC
TCTCTATCAACTCTATCATTGACCCCTGGGTTTTTGCCATTCTGCGCCCTCCAGTCCTGAGGCTGATGCG
CTCCGTCTTGTGTTGTAGAATAAGCCTGAGGACCCAGGACGCCACCCAGACAAGTTGCAGTACACAGAGC
GATGCTTCCAAGCAAGCTGATCTC
