>Addgene plasmid #66484 | PTGER2-Tango | addgene partial sequence | sequence record 120341 | CMV-F 5'-CGCAAATGGGCGGTAGGCGTG-3'
CTCTCTGGCTAACTAGAGAACCCACTGCTTACTGGCTTATCGAAATTAATACGACTCACTATAGGGAGAC
CCAAGCTGGCTAGCGTTTAAACTTAAGCTTGGTACCGAGCTCGGATCCACTAGTCCAGTGTGGTGGAATT
CTGCAGATATCCAGCACAGTGGCGGCCGCGCCACCATGAAGACGATCATCGCCCTGAGCTACATCTTCTG
CCTGGATTCGCCGACTACAAGGACGATGATGACGCCAGCATCGATATGGGAAACGCTTCTAATGATTCCC
AAAGCGAAGACTGTGAGACCAGGCAGTGGCTCCCCCCCGGTGAATCTCCAGCGATTTCCTCCGTCATGTT
CTCTGCCGGTGTTCTCGGTAACTTGATCGCGCTTGCTCTCCTCGCTAGGCGCTG
