>Addgene plasmid #66484 | PTGER2-Tango | addgene partial sequence | sequence record 120342 | Tet-R 5'-GGCGAGTTTACGGGTTGTTA-3'
GCTCTAATGCGCTGTTAATCACTTTACTTTTATCTAATCTTAGCTGGAAGTACAGGTTCTCACCGGTCGA
TGAAGTGTCCTTGGCCAGGGAGGAGCTGGCGGTGGTGCAGGACTCATCTTGGGGACCCAGGCTGGGTGGG
GTGCGTCCACCGGTATCGATGAGATCAGCTTGCTTGGAAGCATCGCTCTGTGTACTGCAACTTGTCTGGG
TGGCGTCCTGGGTCCTCAGGCTTATTCTACAACACAAGACGGAGCGCATCAGCCTCAGGACTGGAGGGCG
CAGAATGGCAAAAACCCAGGGGTCAATGATAGAGTTGATAGAGAGAAATCGCAAAGCCTGCAGGTCCCAC
TTTTCTTTTCTACTACTGGTCTCGTTCATGTATGCGAAGATTGTAAAAGGAAGGCTGCACACGGCAAAAG
TGATGGTCATTATCGCCAGGAGAATCAGGTGGTCCGTTTCTTCTGCCATGCTAACCCTTTCTCCGCGGCG
CCTTGCACCTGGCCCACCGCGTCCAGATCCCAGGCTTGGGCCACACCTGCTCCGGCGGCTTCTCCGATGC
ATGCGAATGAGGTTGAGAATTACAGAGAAATTGCAGGCCAGGACGGACACGATGAGGAGCAGCAACAGTG
TAGCGTAGAGTTGGAGGTAGGCTGTCCTCCCATGTCGAATAAAACACCATGTTCCGGGACAGTATTGCAC
ATACTGACCATAGTCCAGCAGCGGCAGTGAACAAAACAACAGTGACACGGCGTAAATCACTGGGAGCACT
GCCAGTCCCCCGGACCTGCTGACCCGCCGCTGGTAGAAATATGGGTGGCCGATACTCAGGTACCGCTCCA
AAGCCATGGCAAACAGCATGAGCATTGTTGCGAGAGAAAAAAATGTCATGGCGAAAGCGAAATAGGTACA
AGCGCGGCTCTCTGGGGCCAAGGCGACCAATGTCTGATTGCGGGCATAGCTAGCCAGCACCACGGGGGAG
ATCAGACATGTGCCCAAGAGATCGGTGAAGACCAATTCAGTGACCAGCACGTGAAACAGACTCA
