[The description below was written by a language model from this plasmid's Addgene catalogue record.]
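Description:
PTGER2-Tango is a mammalian expression plasmid from the PRESTO-Tango collection, a set of G protein-coupled receptor constructs built for parallel, receptorome-wide screening by transcriptional readout. It is based on an "empty Tango" backbone of about 6.6 kb that was itself derived from pcDNA3.1(+). It is maintained as a high-copy plasmid in E. coli under ampicillin selection. It also carries a neomycin resistance marker, so transfected mammalian cells can be selected with G418.

The insert is the human PTGER2 coding sequence (about 1.1 kb), which encodes the prostaglandin E2 receptor subtype EP2. It is expressed from the CMV promoter, and the backbone supplies an N-terminal FLAG tag that can be used to detect the receptor. The depositor's comments place a tTA (tetracycline transactivator) sequence downstream of the receptor, which fits the Tango design. In that design, agonist-driven arrestin recruitment to the receptor fusion releases the transcription factor, which then activates a reporter gene. The record does not itemise the other modules of the fusion, such as a protease cleavage site or any added C-terminal tail, and no feature table is provided, so their exact arrangement cannot be confirmed here.

The receptor was cloned using a 5′ NotI site, which is retained. The 3′ site is listed as XhoI, but the depositor notes that most vectors in the series carry XbaI rather than XhoI downstream of tTA, so the site present in any given plasmid should be checked by sequencing. The construct is intended for measuring ligand activity at EP2 through arrestin translocation, independently of G protein coupling. It was generated under the Illuminating the Druggable Genome program.
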