Addgene plasmid #66484: PTGER2-Tango
Purpose: Expression of G protein-coupled receptors for PRESTO-Tango: parallel receptorome expression and screening via transcriptional output, with transcriptional activation following arrestin translocation
Depositing lab: Bryan Roth. Depositing organization: University of North Carolina at Chapel Hill. Publication: PRESTO-Tango as an open-source resource for interrogation of the druggable human GPCRome. Kroeze WK, Sassano MF, Huang XP, Lansu K, McCorvy JD, Giguere PM, Sciaky N, Roth BL. Nat Struct Mol Biol. 2015 May;22(5):362-9. doi: 10.1038/nsmb.3014. Epub 2015 Apr 20. PubMed 25895059.
Backbone
  Vector backbone: empty Tango
  Backbone size w/o insert (bp): 6632
  Vector type: Mammalian Expression
  Selectable markers: Neomycin (select with G418)
Growth in bacteria
  Bacterial resistance: Ampicillin, 100 μg/mL
  Growth temperature: 37°C
  Growth strain: DH5alpha
  Copy number: High Copy
Gene/Insert
  Gene/Insert name: PTGER2
  Species: H. sapiens (human)
  Insert size (bp): 1074
  Entrez Gene: PTGER2 (a.k.a. EP2)
  Promoter: CMV
  Tag / fusion protein: FLAG (N terminal on backbone)
  Cloning method: Restriction Enzyme; 5′ cloning site NotI (not destroyed); 3′ cloning site XhoI (unknown if destroyed)
  Sequencing primers: 5′ CMV-F; 3′ Tet-R
Terms and licenses: Academic/Nonprofit Terms; Industry Terms: Not Available to Industry
Depositor comments: Please note: Most of the PRESTO-Tango vectors do not contain the XhoI cut site downstream of the tTA sequence and instead carry an XbaI site. If you need to perform an XhoI digest we recommend sequencing with a forward primer at the C-terminus of tTA to determine which of the two sites is present. Suggested primer: 5-gagctccacttagacggcgagg-3. Original backbone was pcDNA3.1(+). These plasmids were generated as part of the Illuminating the Druggable Genome (IDG) program sponsored by the NIH Common Fund. The goal of this program is to identify, gather, and distribute information and resources for proteins that currently are not well-studied yet belong to commonly drug-targeted protein families: protein kinases, non-olfactory G-protein coupled receptors (GPCRs), and ion channels. The IDG program is designed to develop fundamental research tools for understudied proteins, elucidate their function, and disseminate the IDG-related resources and data to the greater scientific community.
How to cite: PTGER2-Tango was a gift from Bryan Roth (Addgene plasmid # 66484 ; http://n2t.net/addgene:66484 ; RRID:Addgene_66484)
