LOCUS       Exported 7709 bp ds-DNA circular SYN 12-MAY-2021
DEFINITION  Expression of G protein-coupled receptors for PRESTO-Tango: parallel
            receptorome expression and screening via transcriptional output,
            with transcriptional activation following arrestin translocation.
ACCESSION   .
VERSION     .
KEYWORDS    PTGER2-Tango
SOURCE      synthetic DNA construct
  ORGANISM  synthetic DNA construct
REFERENCE   1 (bases 1 to 7709)
  AUTHORS   Kroeze WK, Sassano MF, Huang XP, Lansu K, McCorvy JD, Giguere PM,
            Sciaky N, Roth BL
  TITLE     PRESTO-Tango as an open-source resource for interrogation of the
            druggable human GPCRome.
  JOURNAL   Nat Struct Mol Biol. 2015 May;22(5):362-9. doi: 10.1038/nsmb.3014.
            Epub 2015 Apr 20.
  PUBMED    25895059
REFERENCE   2 (bases 1 to 7709)
  AUTHORS   .
  TITLE     Direct Submission
  JOURNAL   Exported May 12, 2021 from SnapGene Server 1.1.58
            http://www.snapgene.com
FEATURES             Location/Qualifiers
     source          1..7709
                     /organism="synthetic DNA construct"
                     /mol_type="other DNA"
     enhancer        1..380
                     /label=CMV enhancer
                     /note="human cytomegalovirus immediate early enhancer"
     promoter        381..584
                     /label=CMV promoter
                     /note="human cytomegalovirus (CMV) immediate early
                     promoter"
     primer_bind     535..555
                     /label=CMV-F
                     /note="Human CMV immediate early promoter, forward primer"
     primer_bind     629..648
                     /label=T7
                     /note="T7 promoter, forward primer"
     promoter        629..647
                     /label=T7 promoter
                     /note="promoter for bacteriophage T7 RNA polymerase"
     CDS             2033..3034
                     /codon_start=1
                     /product="tetracycline-controlled transactivator,
                     comprising a fusion of the tetracycline repressor TetR with
                     the C-terminal activation domain of herpes simplex virus
                     VP16"
                     /label=tTA
                     /note="In the Tet-Off(R) system, tTA binds to the
                     Tet-responsive element and stimulates transcription only in
                     the absence of tetracycline or doxycycline."
                     /translation="RLDKSKVINSALELLNEVGIEGLTTRKLAQKLGVEQPTLYWHVKN
                     KRALLDALAIEMLDRHHTHFCPLEGESWQDFLRNNAKSFRCALLSHRDGAKVHLGTRPT
                     EKQYETLENQLAFLCQQGFSLENALYALSAVGHFTLGCVLEDQEHQVAKEERETPTTDS
                     MPPLLRQAIELFDHQGAEPAFLFGLELIICGLEKQLKCESGSAYSRARTKNNYGSTIEG
                     LLDLPDDDAPEEAGLAAPRLSFLPAGHTRRLSTAPPTDVSLGDELHLDGEDVAMAHADA
                     LDDFDLDMLGDGDSPGPGFTPHDSAPYGALDMADFEFEQMFTDALGIDEYGG"
     primer_bind     complement(2100..2119)
                     /label=Tet-R
                     /note="Tetracycline resistance gene, reverse primer"
     primer_bind     complement(3066..3083)
                     /label=BGH-rev
                     /note="Bovine growth hormone terminator, reverse primer.
                     Also called BGH reverse"
     polyA_signal    3072..3296
                     /label=bGH poly(A) signal
                     /note="bovine growth hormone polyadenylation signal"
     rep_origin      3342..3770
                     /direction=RIGHT
                     /label=f1 ori
                     /note="f1 bacteriophage origin of replication; arrow
                     indicates direction of (+) strand synthesis"
     primer_bind     complement(3429..3448)
                     /label=F1ori-R
                     /note="F1 origin, reverse primer"
     primer_bind     3639..3660
                     /label=F1ori-F
                     /note="F1 origin, forward primer"
     primer_bind     complement(3779..3799)
                     /label=pBABE 3'
                     /note="SV40 enhancer, reverse primer for pBABE vectors"
     promoter        3784..4113
                     /label=SV40 promoter
                     /note="SV40 enhancer and early promoter"
     rep_origin      3964..4099
                     /label=SV40 ori
                     /note="SV40 origin of replication"
     primer_bind     4026..4045
                     /label=SV40pro-F
                     /note="SV40 promoter/origin, forward primer"
     CDS             4180..4974
                     /codon_start=1
                     /gene="aph(3')-II (or nptII)"
                     /product="aminoglycoside phosphotransferase from Tn5"
                     /label=NeoR/KanR
                     /note="confers resistance to neomycin, kanamycin, and G418
                     (Geneticin(R))"
                     /translation="MIEQDGLHAGSPAAWVERLFGYDWAQQTIGCSDAAVFRLSAQGRP
                     VLFVKTDLSGALNELQDEAARLSWLATTGVPCAAVLDVVTEAGRDWLLLGEVPGQDLLS
                     SHLAPAEKVSIMADAMRRLHTLDPATCPFDHQAKHRIERARTRMEAGLVDQDDLDEEHQ
                     GLAPAELFARLKARMPDGEDLVVTHGDACLPNIMVENGRFSGFIDCGRLGVADRYQDIA
                     LATRDIAEELGGEWADRFLVLYGIAAPDSQRIAFYRLLDEFF"
     primer_bind     complement(4234..4253)
                     /label=Neo-R
                     /note="Neomycin resistance gene, reverse primer"
     primer_bind     4844..4863
                     /label=Neo-F
                     /note="Neomycin resistance gene, forward primer"
     polyA_signal    5148..5269
                     /label=SV40 poly(A) signal
                     /note="SV40 polyadenylation signal"
     primer_bind     complement(5185..5204)
                     /label=SV40pA-R
                     /note="SV40 polyA, reverse primer"
     primer_bind     5239..5258
                     /label=EBV-rev
                     /note="SV40 polyA terminator, reverse primer"
     primer_bind     complement(5318..5334)
                     /label=M13 rev
                     /note="common sequencing primer, one of multiple similar
                     variants"
     primer_bind     complement(5318..5334)
                     /label=M13 Reverse
                     /note="In lacZ gene. Also called M13-rev"
     primer_bind     complement(5331..5353)
                     /label=M13/pUC Reverse
                     /note="In lacZ gene"
     protein_bind    5342..5358
                     /label=lac operator
                     /bound_moiety="lac repressor encoded by lacI"
                     /note="The lac repressor binds to the lac operator to
                     inhibit transcription in E. coli. This inhibition can be
                     relieved by adding lactose or
                     isopropyl-beta-D-thiogalactopyranoside (IPTG)."
     promoter        complement(5366..5396)
                     /label=lac promoter
                     /note="promoter for the E. coli lac operon"
     protein_bind    5411..5432
                     /label=CAP binding site
                     /bound_moiety="E. coli catabolite activator protein"
                     /note="CAP binding activates transcription in the presence
                     of cAMP."
     primer_bind     complement(5549..5566)
                     /label=L4440
                     /note="L4440 vector, forward primer"
     rep_origin      complement(5720..6308)
                     /direction=LEFT
                     /label=ori
                     /note="high-copy-number ColE1/pMB1/pBR322/pUC origin of
                     replication"
     primer_bind     complement(5800..5819)
                     /label=pBR322ori-F
                     /note="pBR322 origin, forward primer"
     CDS             complement(6479..7339)
                     /codon_start=1
                     /gene="bla"
                     /product="beta-lactamase"
                     /label=AmpR
                     /note="confers resistance to ampicillin, carbenicillin, and
                     related antibiotics"
                     /translation="MSIQHFRVALIPFFAAFCLPVFAHPETLVKVKDAEDQLGARVGYI
                     ELDLNSGKILESFRPEERFPMMSTFKVLLCGAVLSRIDAGQEQLGRRIHYSQNDLVEYS
                     PVTEKHLTDGMTVRELCSAAITMSDNTAANLLLTTIGGPKELTAFLHNMGDHVTRLDRW
                     EPELNEAIPNDERDTTMPVAMATTLRKLLTGELLTLASRQQLIDWMEADKVAGPLLRSA
                     LPAGWFIADKSGAGERGSRGIIAALGPDGKPSRIVVIYTTGSQATMDERNRQIAEIGAS
                     LIKHW"
     primer_bind     7102..7121
                     /label=Amp-R
                     /note="Ampicillin resistance gene, reverse primer"
     promoter        complement(7340..7444)
                     /gene="bla"
                     /label=AmpR promoter
     primer_bind     complement(7519..7538)
                     /label=pRS-marker
                     /note="pRS vectors, use to sequence yeast selectable
                     marker"
ORIGIN
        1 gacattgatt attgactagt tattaatagt aatcaattac ggggtcatta gttcatagcc
       61 catatatgga gttccgcgtt acataactta cggtaaatgg cccgcctggc tgaccgccca
      121 acgacccccg cccattgacg tcaataatga cgtatgttcc catagtaacg ccaataggga
      181 ctttccattg acgtcaatgg gtggagtatt tacggtaaac tgcccacttg gcagtacatc
      241 aagtgtatca tatgccaagt acgcccccta ttgacgtcaa tgacggtaaa tggcccgcct
      301 ggcattatgc ccagtacatg accttatggg actttcctac ttggcagtac atctacgtat
      361 tagtcatcgc tattaccatg gtgatgcggt tttggcagta catcaatggg cgtggatagc
      421 ggtttgactc acggggattt ccaagtctcc accccattga cgtcaatggg agtttgtttt
      481 ggcaccaaaa tcaacgggac tttccaaaat gtcgtaacaa ctccgcccca ttgacgcaaa
      541 tgggcggtag gcgtgtacgg tgggaggtct atataagcag agctctctgg ctaactagag
      601 aacccactgc ttactggctt atcgaaatta atacgactca ctatagggag acccaagctg
      661 gctagcgttt aaacttaagc ttggtaccga gctcggatcc actagtccag tgtggtggaa
      721 ttctgcagat atccagcaca gtggcggccg cgccaccatg aagacgatca tcgccctgag
      781 ctacatcttc tgcctggtat tcgccgacta caaggacgat gatgacgcca gcatcgatat
      841 gggaaacgct tctaatgatt cccaaagcga agactgtgag accaggcagt ggctcccccc
      901 cggtgaatct ccagcgattt cctccgtcat gttctctgcc ggtgttctcg gtaacttgat
      961 cgcgcttgct ctcctcgcta ggcgctggag aggcgacgtg gggtgcagcg cagggagacg
     1021 ctcatcactg agtctgtttc acgtgctggt cactgaattg gtcttcaccg atctcttggg
     1081 cacatgtctg atctcccccg tggtgctggc tagctatgcc cgcaatcaga cattggtcgc
     1141 cttggcccca gagagccgcg cttgtaccta tttcgctttc gccatgacat ttttttctct
     1201 cgcaacaatg ctcatgctgt ttgccatggc tttggagcgg tacctgagta tcggccaccc
     1261 atatttctac cagcggcggg tcagcaggtc cgggggactg gcagtgctcc cagtgattta
     1321 cgccgtgtca ctgttgtttt gttcactgcc gctgctggac tatggtcagt atgtgcaata
     1381 ctgtcccgga acatggtgtt ttattcgaca tgggaggaca gcctacctcc aactctacgc
     1441 tacactgttg ctgctcctca tcgtgtccgt cctggcctgc aatttctctg taattctcaa
     1501 cctcattcgc atgcatcgga gaagccgccg gagcaggtgt ggcccaagcc tgggatctgg
     1561 acgcggtggg ccaggtgcaa ggcgccgcgg agaaagggtt agcatggcag aagaaacgga
     1621 ccacctgatt ctcctggcga taatgaccat cacttttgcc gtgtgcagcc ttccttttac
     1681 aatcttcgca tacatgaacg agaccagtag tagaaaagaa aagtgggacc tgcaggcttt
     1741 gcgatttctc tctatcaact ctatcattga cccctgggtt tttgccattc tgcgccctcc
     1801 agtcctgagg ctgatgcgct ccgtcttgtg ttgtagaata agcctgagga cccaggacgc
     1861 cacccagaca agttgcagta cacagagcga tgcttccaag caagctgatc tcatcgatac
     1921 cggtggacgc accccaccca gcctgggtcc ccaagatgag tcctgcacca ccgccagctc
     1981 ctccctggcc aaggacactt catcgaccgg tgagaacctg tacttccagc taagattaga
     2041 taaaagtaaa gtgattaaca gcgcattaga gctgcttaat gaggtcggaa tcgaaggttt
     2101 aacaacccgt aaactcgccc agaagctagg tgtagagcag cctacattgt attggcatgt
     2161 aaaaaataag cgggctttgc tcgacgcctt agccattgag atgttagata ggcaccatac
     2221 tcacttttgc cctttagaag gggaaagctg gcaagatttt ttacgtaata acgctaaaag
     2281 ttttagatgt gctttactaa gtcatcgcga tggagcaaaa gtacatttag gtacacggcc
     2341 tacagaaaaa cagtatgaaa ctctcgaaaa tcaattagcc tttttatgcc aacaaggttt
     2401 ttcactagag aatgcattat atgcactcag cgctgtgggg cattttactt taggttgcgt
     2461 attggaagat caagagcatc aagtcgctaa agaagaaagg gaaacaccta ctactgatag
     2521 tatgccgcca ttattacgac aagctatcga attatttgat caccaaggtg cagagccagc
     2581 cttcttattc ggccttgaat tgatcatatg cggattagaa aaacaactta aatgtgaaag
     2641 tgggtccgcg tacagccgcg cgcgtacgaa aaacaattac gggtctacca tcgagggcct
     2701 gctcgatctc ccggacgacg acgcccccga agaggcgggg ctggcggctc cgcgcctgtc
     2761 ctttctcccc gcgggacaca cgcgcagact gtcgacggcc cccccgaccg atgtcagcct
     2821 gggggacgag ctccacttag acggcgagga cgtggcgatg gcgcatgccg acgcgctaga
     2881 cgatttcgat ctggacatgt tgggggacgg ggattccccg ggtccgggat ttacccccca
     2941 cgactccgcc ccctacggcg ctctggatat ggccgacttc gagtttgagc agatgtttac
     3001 cgatgccctt ggaattgacg agtacggtgg gtagtctaga gggcccgttt aaacccgctg
     3061 atcagcctcg actgtgcctt ctagttgcca gccatctgtt gtttgcccct cccccgtgcc
     3121 ttccttgacc ctggaaggtg ccactcccac tgtcctttcc taataaaatg aggaaattgc
     3181 atcgcattgt ctgagtaggt gtcattctat tctggggggt ggggtggggc aggacagcaa
     3241 gggggaggat tgggaagaca atagcaggca tgctggggat gcggtgggct ctatggcttc
     3301 tgaggcggaa agaaccagct ggggctctag ggggtatccc cnnnnnnnnn nnnnnnnnnn
     3361 nnnnnnnnnn nnnnnnnnnn nnnnnnnnnn nnnnnnnnnn nnnnnnnnnn nnnnnnnnnn
     3421 nnnnnnnnnn nnnnnnnnnn nnnnnnnnnn nnnnnnnnnn nnnnncnnnn nnnnnnnnnn
     3481 nnnnnnnnnn nnnnnnnnnn nnnnnnnnnn nnnnnnnnnn nnnnnnnnnn nnnnnnnnnn
     3541 nnnnnnnnnn nnnnnnnann nnnnnnnnnn nnnnnnnnnn nnnnnnnnnn nnnnnnnnnn
     3601 nnnnnnncct ttgacgttgg agtccacgtt ctttaatagt ggactcttgt tccaaactgg
     3661 aacaacactc aaccctatct cggtctattc ttttgattta taagggattt tgccgatttc
     3721 ggcctattgg ttaaaaaatg agctgattta acaaaaattt aacgcgaatt aattctgtgg
     3781 aatgtgtgtc agttagggtg tggaaagtcc ccaggctccc cagcaggcag aagtatgcaa
     3841 agcatgcatc tcaattagtc agcaaccagg tgtggaaagt ccccaggctc cccagcaggc
     3901 agaagtatgc aaagcatgca tctcaattag tcagcaacca tagtcccgcc cctaactccg
     3961 cccatcccgc ccctaactcc gcccagttcc gcccattctc cgccccatgg ctgactaatt
     4021 ttttttattt atgcagaggc cgaggccgcc tctgcctctg agctattcca gaagtagtga
     4081 ggaggctttt ttggaggcct aggcttttgc aaaaagctcc cgggagcttg tatatccatt
     4141 ttcggatctg atcaagagac aggatgagga tcgtttcgca tgattgaaca agatggattg
     4201 cacgcaggtt ctccggccgc ttgggtggag aggctattcg gctatgactg ggcacaacag
     4261 acaatcggct gctctgatgc cgccgtgttc cggctgtcag cgcaggggcg cccggttctt
     4321 tttgtcaaga ccgacctgtc cggtgccctg aatgaactgc aggacgaggc agcgcggcta
     4381 tcgtggctgg ccacgacggg cgttccttgc gcagctgtgc tcgacgttgt cactgaagcg
     4441 ggaagggact ggctgctatt gggcgaagtg ccggggcagg atctcctgtc atctcacctt
     4501 gctcctgccg agaaagtatc catcatggct gatgcaatgc ggcggctgca tacgcttgat
     4561 ccggctacct gcccattcga ccaccaagcg aaacatcgca tcgagcgagc acgtactcgg
     4621 atggaagccg gtcttgtcga tcaggatgat ctggacgaag agcatcaggg gctcgcgcca
     4681 gccgaactgt tcgccaggct caaggcgcgc atgcccgacg gcgaggatct cgtcgtgacc
     4741 catggcgatg cctgcttgcc gaatatcatg gtggaaaatg gccgcttttc tggattcatc
     4801 gactgtggcc ggctgggtgt ggcggaccgc tatcaggaca tagcgttggc tacccgtgat
     4861 attgctgaag agcttggcgg cgaatgggct gaccgcttcc tcgtgcttta cggtatcgcc
     4921 gctcccgatt cgcagcgcat cgccttctat cgccttcttg acgagttctt ctgagcggga
     4981 ctctggggtt cgaaatgacc gaccaagcga cgcccaacct gccatcacga gatttcgatt
     5041 ccaccgccgc cttctatgaa aggttgggct tcggaatcgt tttccgggac gccggctgga
     5101 tgatcctcca gcgcggggat ctcatgctgg agttcttcgc ccaccccaac ttgtttattg
     5161 cagcttataa tggttacaaa taaagcaata gcatcacaaa tttcacaaat aaagcatttt
     5221 tttcactgca ttctagttgt ggtttgtcca aactcatcaa tgtatcttat catgtctgta
     5281 taccgtcgac ctctagctag agcttggcgt aatcatggtc atagctgttt cctgtgtgaa
     5341 attgttatcc gctcacaatt ccacacaaca tacgagccgg aagcataaag tgtaaagcct
     5401 ggggtgccta atgagtgagc taactcacat taattgcgtt gcgctcactg cccgctttcc
     5461 agtcgggaaa cctgtcgtgc cagctgcatt aatgaatcgg ccaacgcgcg gggagaggcg
     5521 gtttgcgtat tgggcgctct tccgcttcct cgctcactga ctcgctgcgc tcggtcgttc
     5581 ggctgcggcg agcggtatca gctcactcaa aggcggtaat acggttatcc acagaatcag
     5641 gggataacgc aggaaagaac atgtgagcaa aaggccagca aaaggccagg aaccgtaaaa
     5701 aggccgcgtt gctggcgttt ttccataggc tccgcccccc tgacgagcat cacaaaaatc
     5761 gacgctcaag tcagaggtgg cgaaacccga caggactata aagataccag gcgtttcccc
     5821 ctggaagctc cctcgtgcgc tctcctgttc cgaccctgcc gcttaccgga tacctgtccg
     5881 cctttctccc ttcgggaagc gtggcgcttt ctcatagctc acgctgtagg tatctcagtt
     5941 cggtgtaggt cgttcgctcc aagctgggct gtgtgcacga accccccgtt cagcccgacc
     6001 gctgcgcctt atccggtaac tatcgtcttg agtccaaccc ggtaagacac gacttatcgc
     6061 cactggcagc agccactggt aacaggatta gcagagcgag gtatgtaggc ggtgctacag
     6121 agttcttgaa gtggtggcct aactacggct acactagaag aacagtattt ggtatctgcg
     6181 ctctgctgaa gccagttacc ttcggaaaaa gagttggtag ctcttgatcc ggcaaacaaa
     6241 ccaccgctgg tagcggtggt ttttttgttt gcaagcagca gattacgcgc agaaaaaaag
     6301 gatctcaaga agatcctttg atcttttcta cggggtctga cgctcagtgg aacgaaaact
     6361 cacgttaagg gattttggtc atgagattat caaaaaggat cttcacctag atccttttaa
     6421 attaaaaatg aagttttaaa tcaatctaaa gtatatatga gtaaacttgg tctgacagtt
     6481 accaatgctt aatcagtgag gcacctatct cagcgatctg tctatttcgt tcatccatag
     6541 ttgcctgact ccccgtcgtg tagataacta cgatacggga gggcttacca tctggcccca
     6601 gtgctgcaat gataccgcga gacccacgct caccggctcc agatttatca gcaataaacc
     6661 agccagccgg aagggccgag cgcagaagtg gtcctgcaac tttatccgcc tccatccagt
     6721 ctattaattg ttgccgggaa gctagagtaa gtagttcgcc agttaatagt ttgcgcaacg
     6781 ttgttgccat tgctacaggc atcgtggtgt cacgctcgtc gtttggtatg gcttcattca
     6841 gctccggttc ccaacgatca aggcgagtta catgatcccc catgttgtgc aaaaaagcgg
     6901 ttagctcctt cggtcctccg atcgttgtca gaagtaagtt ggccgcagtg ttatcactca
     6961 tggttatggc agcactgcat aattctctta ctgtcatgcc atccgtaaga tgcttttctg
     7021 tgactggtga gtactcaacc aagtcattct gagaatagtg tatgcggcga ccgagttgct
     7081 cttgcccggc gtcaatacgg gataataccg cgccacatag cagaacttta aaagtgctca
     7141 tcattggaaa acgttcttcg gggcgaaaac tctcaaggat cttaccgctg ttgagatcca
     7201 gttcgatgta acccactcgt gcacccaact gatcttcagc atcttttact ttcaccagcg
     7261 tttctgggtg agcaaaaaca ggaaggcaaa atgccgcaaa aaagggaata agggcgacac
     7321 ggaaatgttg aatactcata ctcttccttt ttcaatatta ttgaagcatt tatcagggtt
     7381 attgtctcat gagcggatac atatttgaat gtatttagaa aaataaacaa ataggggttc
     7441 cgcgcacatt tccccgaaaa gtgccacctg acgtcgacgg atcgggagat ctcccgatcc
     7501 cctatggtgc actctcagta caatctgctc tgatgccgca tagttaagcc agtatctgct
     7561 ccctgcttgt gtgttggagg tcgctgagta gtgcgcgagc aaaatttaag ctacaacaag
     7621 gcaaggcttg accgacaatt gcatgaagaa tctgcttagg gttaggcgtt ttgcgctgct
     7681 tcgcgatgta cgggccagat atacgcgtt
//
